Addgene plasmid #140311: pDEST40-2XFL-Src-S32-KD
Purpose: Expresses Flag-tagged human Src-S32-KD in mammalian cells for structure-function studies
Depositing lab: Mark Moasser. Depositing organization: University of California, San Francisco (UCSF). Publication: A Dimerization Function in the Intrinsically Disordered N-Terminal Region of Src. Spassov DS, Ruiz-Saenz A, Piple A, Moasser MM. Cell Rep. 2018 Oct 9;25(2):449-463.e4. doi: 10.1016/j.celrep.2018.09.035. PubMed 30304684.
Backbone
  Vector backbone: modified pcDNA-pDEST40
  Backbone manufacturer: modified from ThermoFisher 12274015
  Backbone size w/o insert (bp): 7100
  Vector type: Mammalian Expression
  Selectable markers: Neomycin (select with G418)
Growth in bacteria
  Bacterial resistance: Ampicillin, 100 μg/mL
  Growth temperature: 37°C
  Growth strain: DH5alpha
  Copy number: High Copy
Gene/Insert
  Gene/Insert name: Src deletion mutant (alt name: S32-KD)
  Species: H. sapiens (human)
  Insert size (bp): 1389
  Mutation: Contains only the SH3, SH2, and KD regions
  Entrez Gene: SRC (a.k.a. ASV, SRC1, THC6, c-SRC, p60-Src)
  Promoter: CMV
  Tag / fusion protein: 2X Flag (C terminal on backbone)
  Cloning method: Gateway Cloning
Terms and licenses: Academic/Nonprofit Terms; Industry Terms: Not Available to Industry
How to cite: pDEST40-2XFL-Src-S32-KD was a gift from Mark Moasser (Addgene plasmid # 140311 ; http://n2t.net/addgene:140311 ; RRID:Addgene_140311)
