[The description below was written by a language model from this plasmid's Addgene catalogue record and pLannotate feature annotations shown in this document.]
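Description:
pDEST40-2XFL-Src-S32-KD is a mammalian expression plasmid built on a modified pcDNA-pDEST40 Gateway destination backbone. It carries a truncated form of the human non-receptor tyrosine kinase SRC. The insert, S32-KD, is a deletion mutant of about 1.4 kb that keeps only the SH3, SH2 and kinase domains, so it lacks the N-terminal region that precedes the SH3 domain. It was introduced by Gateway recombination and sits between attB1 and attB2 sites. Transcription is driven by the human CMV immediate-early enhancer and promoter and ends at the bovine growth hormone polyadenylation signal. A T7 promoter lies upstream of the insert.

The backbone supplies a C-terminal 2X Flag tag. The automated annotation detects this as a partial match to a 3xFLAG element just after attB2. A V5 epitope sequence from the parental vector is annotated downstream of the Flag sequence, but the record does not say whether it is translated as part of the fusion.

In E. coli the plasmid is maintained at high copy through a ColE1/pUC-type origin with ampicillin resistance, and it also contains an f1 origin. An SV40 promoter-driven neomycin resistance gene with an SV40 polyadenylation signal allows G418 selection of transfected mammalian cells. Several small annotated fragments (HIV-1 LTR, ble, lacI, bom, and a second short SV40 promoter match) are probably residual backbone sequence or chance similarity rather than functional parts.

The construct is intended for structure-function studies of Src. It belongs to work on a dimerization function in the intrinsically disordered N-terminal region of the kinase, where a Flag-tagged variant lacking that region would allow comparison and detection or pulldown.
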