Features (pLannotate 1.2.2; 24 found; start..end, strand, type, name):
     28..80      -  misc_feature   bom (fragment): basis of mobility region from pBR322
    235..614     +  enhancer       CMV enhancer: human cytomegalovirus immediate early enhancer
    615..818     +  promoter       CMV promoter: human cytomegalovirus (CMV) immediate early promoter
    814..847     +  LTR            5' LTR (truncated) (fragment): truncated 5' long terminal repeat (LTR) from HIV-1
    863..881     +  promoter       T7 promoter: promoter for bacteriophage T7 RNA polymerase
    911..935     +  protein_bind   attB1: mutant version of attB; recombination site for the Gateway® BP reaction BP Clonase™
    932..2350    +  CDS            SRC (fragment): SRC_HUMAN - Also known as SRC1. Experimental evidence at protein level: Swiss-Prot protein existence level 1. Non-receptor protein tyrosine kinase which is activated following engagement of many different classes of cellular receptors including immune response receptors, integrins and other adhesion receptors, receptor protein tyrosine kinases, G protein-coupled receptors as well as cytokine receptors. Participates in signaling pathways that control a diverse spectrum of biological activities including gene transcription, immune response, cell adhesion, cell cycle progression, apoptosis, migra
   2352..2376    -  protein_bind   attB2: mutant version of attB; recombination site for the Gateway® BP reaction BP Clonase™
   2387..2437    +  CDS            3xFLAG (fragment): three tandem FLAG® epitope tags
   2463..2504    +  CDS            V5 tag: epitope tag from simian virus 5
   2560..2784    +  polyA_signal   bGH poly(A) signal: bovine growth hormone polyadenylation signal
   2788..2809    +  promoter       SV40 promoter (fragment): SV40 enhancer and early promoter
   2830..3258    +  rep_origin     f1 ori (sequence partly withheld): f1 bacteriophage origin of replication; arrow indicates direction of (+) strand synthesis
   3272..3601    +  promoter       SV40 promoter: SV40 enhancer and early promoter
   3668..4459    +  CDS            neo: KKA2_KLEPN - Also known as kan, nptII. Experimental evidence at protein level: Swiss-Prot protein existence level 1. Resistance to kanamycin, neomycin, paromomycin, ribostamycin, butirosin and gentamicin B. From Klebsiella pneumoniae.
   4485..4643    +  CDS            ble (fragment): BLE_KLEPN - Experimental evidence at protein level: Swiss-Prot protein existence level 1. Binding protein with a strong affinity to the bleomycin family of antibiotics. Binds to CL990; an antimitotic-antibiotic compound. From Klebsiella pneumoniae.
   4638..4759    +  polyA_signal   SV40 poly(A) signal: SV40 polyadenylation signal
   4832..4848    -  protein_bind   lac operator: The lac repressor binds to the lac operator to inhibit transcription in E. coli. This inhibition can be relieved by adding lactose or isopropyl-β-D-thiogalactopyranoside (IPTG). lac repressor encoded by lacI
   4856..4886    -  promoter       lac promoter: promoter for the E. coli lac operon
   4901..4922    -  protein_bind   CAP binding site: CAP binding activates transcription in the presence of cAMP. E. coli catabolite activator protein
   4935..5027    -  CDS            lacI (fragment): lac repressor; lacI; The lac repressor binds to the lac operator to inhibit transcription in E. coli. This inhibition can be relieved by adding lactose or isopropyl-β-D-thiogalactopyranoside (IPTG).
   5210..5798    -  rep_origin     ori: high-copy-number ColE1/pMB1/pBR322/pUC origin of replication
   5969..6829    -  CDS            AmpR: β-lactamase; bla; confers resistance to ampicillin, carbenicillin, and related antibiotics
   6830..6934    -  promoter       AmpR promoter: bla
>Addgene plasmid #140311 | pDEST40-2XFL-Src-S32-KD | addgene full sequence | sequence record 291890 | Addgene NGS Result
GACGGATCGGGAGATCTCCCGATCCCCTATGGTGCACTCTCAGTACAATCTGCTCTGATGCCGCATAGTT
AAGCCAGTATCTGCTCCCTGCTTGTGTGTTGGAGGTCGCTGAGTAGTGCGCGAGCAAAATTTAAGCTACA
ACAAGGCAAGGCTTGACCGACAATTGCATGAAGAATCTGCTTAGGGTTAGGCGTTTTGCGCTGCTTCGCG
ATGTACGGGCCAGATATACGCGTTGACATTGATTATTGACTAGTTATTAATAGTAATCAATTACGGGGTC
ATTAGTTCATAGCCCATATATGGAGTTCCGCGTTACATAACTTACGGTAAATGGCCCGCCTGGCTGACCG
CCCAACGACCCCCGCCCATTGACGTCAATAATGACGTATGTTCCCATAGTAACGCCAATAGGGACTTTCC
ATTGACGTCAATGGGTGGAGTATTTACGGTAAACTGCCCACTTGGCAGTACATCAAGTGTATCATATGCC
AAGTACGCCCCCTATTGACGTCAATGACGGTAAATGGCCCGCCTGGCATTATGCCCAGTACATGACCTTA
TGGGACTTTCCTACTTGGCAGTACATCTACGTATTAGTCATCGCTATTACCATGGTGATGCGGTTTTGGC
AGTACATCAATGGGCGTGGATAGCGGTTTGACTCACGGGGATTTCCAAGTCTCCACCCCATTGACGTCAA
TGGGAGTTTGTTTTGGCACCAAAATCAACGGGACTTTCCAAAATGTCGTAACAACTCCGCCCCATTGACG
CAAATGGGCGGTAGGCGTGTACGGTGGGAGGTCTATATAAGCAGAGCTCTCTGGCTAACTAGAGAACCCA
CTGCTTACTGGCTTATCGAAATTAATACGACTCACTATAGGGAGACCCAAGCTGGCTAGTTAAGCTATCA
ACAAGTTTGTACAAAAAAGCAGGCTTCGAAGGAGATAGAACCATGGGTAGCACCTCCCCGCAGAGGGCGG
GCCCGCTGGCCGGTGGAGTGACCACCTTTGTGGCCCTCTATGACTATGAGTCTAGGACGGAGACAGACCT
GTCCTTCAAGAAAGGCGAGCGGCTCCAGATTGTCAACAACACAGAGGGAGACTGGTGGCTGGCCCACTCG
CTCAGCACAGGACAGACAGGCTACATCCCCAGCAACTACGTGGCGCCCTCCGACTCCATCCAGGCTGAGG
AGTGGTATTTTGGCAAGATCACCAGACGGGAGTCAGAGCGGTTACTGCTCAATGCAGAGAACCCGAGAGG
GACCTTCCTCGTGCGAGAAAGTGAGACCACGAAAGGTGCCTACTGCCTCTCAGTGTCTGACTTCGACAAC
GCCAAGGGCCTCAACGTGAAGCACTACAAGATCCGCAAGCTGGACAGCGGCGGCTTCTACATCACCTCCC
GCACCCAGTTCAACAGCCTGCAGCAGCTGGTGGCCTACTACTCCAAACACGCCGATGGCCTGTGCCACCG
CCTCACCACCGTGTGCCCCACGTCCAAGCCGCAGACTCAGGGCCTGGCCAAGGATGCCTGGGAGATCCCT
CGGGAGTCGCTGCGGCTGGAGGTCAAGCTGGGCCAGGGCTGCTTTGGCGAGGTGTGGATGGGGACCTGGA
ACGGTACCACCAGGGTGGCCATCAAAACCCTGAAGCCTGGCACGATGTCTCCAGAGGCCTTCCTGCAGGA
GGCCCAGGTCATGAAGAAGCTGAGGCATGAGAAGCTGGTGCAGTTGTATGCTGTGGTTTCAGAGGAGCCC
ATTTACATCGTCACGGAGTACATGAGCAAGGGGAGTTTGCTGGACTTTCTCAAGGGGGAGACAGGCAAGT
ACCTGCGGCTGCCTCAGCTGGTGGACATGGCTGCTCAGATCGCCTCAGGCATGGCGTACGTGGAGCGGAT
GAACTACGTCCACCGGGACCTTCGTGCAGCCAACATCCTGGTGGGAGAGAACCTGGTGTGCAAAGTGGCC
GACTTTGGGCTGGCTCGGCTCATTGAAGACAATGAGTACACGGCGCGGCAAGGTGCCAAATTCCCCATCA
AGTGGACGGCTCCAGAAGCTGCCCTCTATGGCCGCTTCACCATCAAGTCGGACGTGTGGTCCTTCGGGAT
CCTGCTGACTGAGCTCACCACAAAGGGACGGGTGCCCTACCCTGGGATGGTGAACCGCGAGGTGCTGGAC
CAGGTGGAGCGGGGCTACCGGATGCCCTGCCCGCCGGAGTGTCCCGAGTCCCTGCACGACCTCATGTGCC
AGTGCTGGCGGAAGGAGCCTGAGGAGCGGCCCACCTTCGAGTACCTGCAGGCCTTCCTGGAGGACTACTT
CACGTCCACCGAGCCCCAGTACCAGCCCGGGGAGAACCTCGACCCAGCTTTCTTGTACAAAGTGGTTGAT
CTAGAGGATTACAAGGATGACGACGATAAGGGAGATTACAAGGATGACGACGATAAGTGATCTAGAGGGC
CCGCGGTTCGAAGGTAAGCCTATCCCTAACCCTCTCCTCGGTCTCGATTCTACGCGTACCGGTCATCATC
ACCATCACCATTGAGTTTAAACCCGCTGATCAGCCTCGACTGTGCCTTCTAGTTGCCAGCCATCTGTTGT
TTGCCCCTCCCCCGTGCCTTCCTTGACCCTGGAAGGTGCCACTCCCACTGTCCTTTCCTAATAAAATGAG
GAAATTGCATCGCATTGTCTGAGTAGGTGTCATTCTATTCTGGGGGGTGGGGTGGGGCAGGACAGCAAGG
GGGAGGATTGGGAAGACAATAGCAGGCATGCTGGGGATGCGGTGGGCTCTATGGCTTCTGAGGCGGAAAG
AACCAGCTGGGGCTCTAGGGGGTATCCCC
[124 nt withheld, positions 2830-2953]
C
[91 nt withheld, positions 2955-3045]
A
[49 nt withheld, positions 3047-3095]
CCTTTGACGTTGGAGTCCACGTTCTTT
[37 nt withheld, positions 3123-3159]
ACCCTATCTCGGTCTATTCTTTTGATTTATAAGGGATTTTGCCGATTTCGGCCTATTGGTTAAAAAATGA
GCTGATTTAACAAAAATTTAACGCGAATTAATTCTGTGGAATGTGTGTCAGTTAGGGTGTGGAAAGTCCC
CAGGCTCCCCAGCAGGCAGAAGTATGCAAAGCATGCATCTCAATTAGTCAGCAACCAGGTGTGGAAAGTC
CCCAGGCTCCCCAGCAGGCAGAAGTATGCAAAGCATGCATCTCAATTAGTCAGCAACCATAGTCCCGCCC
CTAACTCCGCCCATCCCGCCCCTAACTCCGCCCAGTTCCGCCCATTCTCCGCCCCATGGCTGACTAATTT
TTTTTATTTATGCAGAGGCCGAGGCCGCCTCTGCCTCTGAGCTATTCCAGAAGTAGTGAGGAGGCTTTTT
TGGAGGCCTAGGCTTTTGCAAAAAGCTCCCGGGAGCTTGTATATCCATTTTCGGATCTGATCAAGAGACA
GGATGAGGATCGTTTCGCATGATTGAACAAGATGGATTGCACGCAGGTTCTCCGGCCGCTTGGGTGGAGA
GGCTATTCGGCTATGACTGGGCACAACAGACAATCGGCTGCTCTGATGCCGCCGTGTTCCGGCTGTCAGC
GCAGGGGCGCCCGGTTCTTTTTGTCAAGACCGACCTGTCCGGTGCCCTGAATGAACTGCAGGACGAGGCA
GCGCGGCTATCGTGGCTGGCCACGACGGGCGTTCCTTGCGCAGCTGTGCTCGACGTTGTCACTGAAGCGG
GAAGGGACTGGCTGCTATTGGGCGAAGTGCCGGGGCAGGATCTCCTGTCATCTCACCTTGCTCCTGCCGA
GAAAGTATCCATCATGGCTGATGCAATGCGGCGGCTGCATACGCTTGATCCGGCTACCTGCCCATTCGAC
CACCAAGCGAAACATCGCATCGAGCGAGCACGTACTCGGATGGAAGCCGGTCTTGTCGATCAGGATGATC
TGGACGAAGAGCATCAGGGGCTCGCGCCAGCCGAACTGTTCGCCAGGCTCAAGGCGCGCATGCCCGACGG
CGAGGATCTCGTCGTGACCCATGGCGATGCCTGCTTGCCGAATATCATGGTGGAAAATGGCCGCTTTTCT
GGATTCATCGACTGTGGCCGGCTGGGTGTGGCGGACCGCTATCAGGACATAGCGTTGGCTACCCGTGATA
TTGCTGAAGAGCTTGGCGGCGAATGGGCTGACCGCTTCCTCGTGCTTTACGGTATCGCCGCTCCCGATTC
GCAGCGCATCGCCTTCTATCGCCTTCTTGACGAGTTCTTCTGAGCGGGACTCTGGGGTTCGCGAAATGAC
CGACCAAGCGACGCCCAACCTGCCATCACGAGATTTCGATTCCACCGCCGCCTTCTATGAAAGGTTGGGC
TTCGGAATCGTTTTCCGGGACGCCGGCTGGATGATCCTCCAGCGCGGGGATCTCATGCTGGAGTTCTTCG
CCCACCCCAACTTGTTTATTGCAGCTTATAATGGTTACAAATAAAGCAATAGCATCACAAATTTCACAAA
TAAAGCATTTTTTTCACTGCATTCTAGTTGTGGTTTGTCCAAACTCATCAATGTATCTTATCATGTCTGT
ATACCGTCGACCTCTAGCTAGAGCTTGGCGTAATCATGGTCATAGCTGTTTCCTGTGTGAAATTGTTATC
CGCTCACAATTCCACACAACATACGAGCCGGAAGCATAAAGTGTAAAGCCTGGGGTGCCTAATGAGTGAG
CTAACTCACATTAATTGCGTTGCGCTCACTGCCCGCTTTCCAGTCGGGAAACCTGTCGTGCCAGCTGCAT
TAATGAATCGGCCAACGCGCGGGGAGAGGCGGTTTGCGTATTGGGCGCTCTTCCGCTTCCTCGCTCACTG
ACTCGCTGCGCTCGGTCGTTCGGCTGCGGCGAGCGGTATCAGCTCACTCAAAGGCGGTAATACGGTTATC
CACAGAATCAGGGGATAACGCAGGAAAGAACATGTGAGCAAAAGGCCAGCAAAAGGCCAGGAACCGTAAA
AAGGCCGCGTTGCTGGCGTTTTTCCATAGGCTCCGCCCCCCTGACGAGCATCACAAAAATCGACGCTCAA
GTCAGAGGTGGCGAAACCCGACAGGACTATAAAGATACCAGGCGTTTCCCCCTGGAAGCTCCCTCGTGCG
CTCTCCTGTTCCGACCCTGCCGCTTACCGGATACCTGTCCGCCTTTCTCCCTTCGGGAAGCGTGGCGCTT
TCTCATAGCTCACGCTGTAGGTATCTCAGTTCGGTGTAGGTCGTTCGCTCCAAGCTGGGCTGTGTGCACG
AACCCCCCGTTCAGCCCGACCGCTGCGCCTTATCCGGTAACTATCGTCTTGAGTCCAACCCGGTAAGACA
CGACTTATCGCCACTGGCAGCAGCCACTGGTAACAGGATTAGCAGAGCGAGGTATGTAGGCGGTGCTACA
GAGTTCTTGAAGTGGTGGCCTAACTACGGCTACACTAGAAGAACAGTATTTGGTATCTGCGCTCTGCTGA
AGCCAGTTACCTTCGGAAAAAGAGTTGGTAGCTCTTGATCCGGCAAACAAACCACCGCTGGTAGCGGTGG
TTTTTTTGTTTGCAAGCAGCAGATTACGCGCAGAAAAAAAGGATCTCAAGAAGATCCTTTGATCTTTTCT
ACGGGGTCTGACGCTCAGTGGAACGAAAACTCACGTTAAGGGATTTTGGTCATGAGATTATCAAAAAGGA
TCTTCACCTAGATCCTTTTAAATTAAAAATGAAGTTTTAAATCAATCTAAAGTATATATGAGTAAACTTG
GTCTGACAGTTACCAATGCTTAATCAGTGAGGCACCTATCTCAGCGATCTGTCTATTTCGTTCATCCATA
GTTGCCTGACTCCCCGTCGTGTAGATAACTACGATACGGGAGGGCTTACCATCTGGCCCCAGTGCTGCAA
TGATACCGCGAGACCCACGCTCACCGGCTCCAGATTTATCAGCAATAAACCAGCCAGCCGGAAGGGCCGA
GCGCAGAAGTGGTCCTGCAACTTTATCCGCCTCCATCCAGTCTATTAATTGTTGCCGGGAAGCTAGAGTA
AGTAGTTCGCCAGTTAATAGTTTGCGCAACGTTGTTGCCATTGCTACAGGCATCGTGGTGTCACGCTCGT
CGTTTGGTATGGCTTCATTCAGCTCCGGTTCCCAACGATCAAGGCGAGTTACATGATCCCCCATGTTGTG
CAAAAAAGCGGTTAGCTCCTTCGGTCCTCCGATCGTTGTCAGAAGTAAGTTGGCCGCAGTGTTATCACTC
ATGGTTATGGCAGCACTGCATAATTCTCTTACTGTCATGCCATCCGTAAGATGCTTTTCTGTGACTGGTG
AGTACTCAACCAAGTCATTCTGAGAATAGTGTATGCGGCGACCGAGTTGCTCTTGCCCGGCGTCAATACG
GGATAATACCGCGCCACATAGCAGAACTTTAAAAGTGCTCATCATTGGAAAACGTTCTTCGGGGCGAAAA
CTCTCAAGGATCTTACCGCTGTTGAGATCCAGTTCGATGTAACCCACTCGTGCACCCAACTGATCTTCAG
CATCTTTTACTTTCACCAGCGTTTCTGGGTGAGCAAAAACAGGAAGGCAAAATGCCGCAAAAAAGGGAAT
AAGGGCGACACGGAAATGTTGAATACTCATACTCTTCCTTTTTCAATATTATTGAAGCATTTATCAGGGT
TATTGTCTCATGAGCGGATACATATTTGAATGTATTTAGAAAAATAAACAAATAGGGGTTCCGCGCACAT
TTCCCCGAAAAGTGCCACCTGACGTC
