>Addgene plasmid #140311 | pDEST40-2XFL-Src-S32-KD | depositor partial sequence | sequence record 272239 | insert
ACCTCCCCGCAGAGGGCGGGCCCGCTGGCCGGTGGAGTGACCACCTTTGTGGCCCTCTATGACTATGAGT
CTAGGACGGAGACAGACCTGTCCTTCAAGAAAGGCGAGCGGCTCCAGATTGTCAACAACACAGAGGGAGA
CTGGTGGCTGGCCCACTCGCTCAGCACAGGACAGACAGGCTACATCCCCAGCAACTACGTGGCGCCCTCC
GACTCCATCCAGGCTGAGGAGTGGTATTTTGGCAAGATCACCAGACGGGAGTCAGAGCGGTTACTGCTCA
ATGCAGAGAACCCGAGAGGGACCTTCCTCGTGCGAGAAAGTGAGACCACGAAAGGTGCCTACTGCCTCTC
AGTGTCTGACTTCGACAACGCCAAGGGCCTCAACGTGAAGCACTACAAGATCCGCAAGCTGGACAGCGGC
GGCTTCTACATCACCTCCCGCACCCAGTTCAACAGCCTGCAGCAGCTGGTGGCCTACTACTCCAAACACG
CCGATGGCCTGTGCCACCGCCTCACCACCGTGTGCCCCACGTCCAAGCCGCAGACTCAGGGCCTGGCCAA
GGATGCCTGGGAGATCCCTCGGGAGTCGCTGCGGCTGGAGGTCAAGCTGGGCCAGGGCTGCTTTGGCGAG
GTGTGGATGGGGACCTGGAACGGTACCACCAGGGTGGCCATCAAAACCCTGAAGCCTGGCACGATGTCTC
CAGAGGCCTTCCTGCAGGAGGCCCAGGTCATGAAGAAGCTGAGGCATGAGAAGCTGGTGCAGTTGTATGC
TGTGGTTTCAGAGGAGCCCATTTACATCGTCACGGAGTACATGAGCAAGGGGAGTTTGCTGGACTTTCTC
AAGGGGGAGACAGGCAAGTACCTGCGGCTGCCTCAGCTGGTGGACATGGCTGCTCAGATCGCCTCAGGCA
TGGCGTACGTGGAGCGGATGAACTACGTCCACCGGGACCTTCGTGCAGCCAACATCCTGGTGGGAGAGAA
CCTGGTGTGCAAAGTGGCCGACTTTGGGCTGGCTCGGCTCATTGAAGACAATGAGTACACGGCGCGGCAA
GGTGCCAAATTCCCCATCAAGTGGACGGCTCCAGAAGCTGCCCTCTATGGCCGCTTCACCATCAAGTCGG
ACGTGTGGTCCTTCGGGATCCTGCTGACTGAGCTCACCACAAAGGGACGGGTGCCCTACCCTGGGATGGT
GAACCGCGAGGTGCTGGACCAGGTGGAGCGGGGCTACCGGATGCCCTGCCCGCCGGAGTGTCCCGAGTCC
CTGCACGACCTCATGTGCCAGTGCTGGCGGAAGGAGCCTGAGGAGCGGCCCACCTTCGAGTACCTGCAGG
CCTTCCTGGAGGACTACTTCACGTCCACCGAGCCCCAGTACCAGCCCGGGGAGAACCTC
